>Addgene plasmid #165049 | pJAID6JY | addgene full sequence | sequence record 327679 | Addgene NGS Result
CCACACACCATAGCTTCAAAATGTTTCTACTCCTTTTTTACTCTTCCAGATTTTCTCGGACTCCGCGCAT
CGCCGTACCACTTCAAAACACCCAAGCACAGCATACTAAATTTCCCCTCTTTCTTCCTCTAGGGTGTCGT
TAATTACCCGTACTAAAGGTTTGGAAAAGAAAAAAGAGACCGCCTCGTTTCTTTTTCTTCGTCGAAAAAG
GCAATAAAAATTTTTATCACGTTTCTTTTTCTTGAAAATTTTTTTTTTTGATTTTTTTCTCTTTCGATGA
CCTCCCATTGATATTTAAGTTAATAAACGGTCTTCAATTTCTCAAGTTTCAGTTTCATTTTTCTTGTTCT
ATTACAACTTTTTTTACTTCTTGCTCATTAGAAAGAAAGCATAGCAATCTAATCTAAGTTTTAATTACAA
ACTCGAGAAAATGGTTCAAGCAGTCGCATCTAATCTAAGTTTTAATTACAAACTCGAGAAAATGGTTACT
CAATTCAAAACTGCCAGCGAATTCGACTCTGCAATTGCTCAAGACAAGCTAGTTGTCGTAGATTTCTACG
CCACTTGGTGCGGTCCATGTAAAATGATTGCTCCAATGATTGAAAAATTCTCTGAACAATACCCACAAGC
TGATTTCTATAAATTGGATGTCGATGAATTGGGTGATGTTGCACAAAAGAATGAAGTTTCCGCTATGCCA
ACTTTGCTTCTATTCAAGAACGGTAAGGAAGTTGCAAAGGTTGTTGGTGCCAACCCAGCGGCTATTAAGC
AAGCCATTGCTGCTAATGCTCCAAAAGACCCAGCTAAACCTCCAGCCAAGGCCCAAGTCGTCGGCTGGCC
ACCAGTTAGGTCTTACAGAAAGAACGTAATGGTTAGTTGTCAAAAGTCCTCCGGTGGTCCAGAAGCTGCT
GCCTTTGTTAAGATGGGATCCTCTAAAGGTGAAGAATTATTCACTGGTGTTGTCCCAATTTTGGTTGAAT
TAGATGGTGATGTTAATGGTCACAAATTTTCTGTCTCCGGTGAAGGTGAAGGTGATGCTACTTACGGTAA
ATTGACCTTAAAATTTATTTGTACTACTGGTAAATTGCCAGTTCCATGGCCAACCTTAGTCACTACTTTC
GGTTATGGTGTTCAATGTTTTGCGAGATACCCAGATCATATGAAACAACATGACTTTTTCAAGTCTGCCA
TGCCAGAAGGTTATGTTCAAGAAAGAACTATTTTTTTCAAAGATGACGGTAACTACAAGACCAGAGCTGA
AGTCAAGTTTGAAGGTGATACCTTAGTTAATAGAATCGAATTAAAAGGTATTGATTTTAAAGAAGATGGT
AACATTTTAGGTCACAAATTGGAATACAACTATAACTCTCACAATGTTTACATCATGGCTGACAAACAAA
AGAATGGTATCAAAGTTAACTTCAAAATTAGACACAACATTGAAGATGGTTCTGTTCAATTAGCTGACCA
TTATCAACAAAATACTCCAATTGGTGATGGTCCAGTCTTGTTACCAGACAACCATTACTTATCCACTCAA
TCTGCCTTATCCAAAGATCCAAACGAAAAGAGAGACCACATGGTCTTGTTAGAATTTGTTACTGCTGCTG
GTATTACCCATGGTATGGATGAATTGTACAAAAGATCTTAAACTAGTATTGAATTGAATTGAAATCGATA
GATCAATTTTTTTCTTTTCTCTTTCCCCATCCTTTACGCTAAAATAATAGTTTATTTTATTTTTTGAATA
TTTTTTATTTATATACGTATATATAGACTATTATTTATCTTTTAATGATTATTAAGATTTTTATTAAAAA
AAAATTCGCTCCTCTTTTAATGCCTTTATGCAGTTTTTTTTTCCCATTCGATATTTCTATGTTCGGGTTC
AGCGTATTTTAAGTTTAATAACTCGAAAATTCTGCGTTCGTTAAAGCTTTCGAGAAGGATATTATTTGCG
GCCGCGATTGCAAGAATTGATCTCCCTCATCGATGTCATAAATCAGTAAATATAAACATTAAATACATTA
CACGTAGCCACCCGCTGTATAGCATAAAACTAACTTAAAATTATTCATATGCGTTTCCCGGGGCCGAAGC
GTTATTGCCGATATTCGGTAGCCGATTCCGCTGGCTTTTTTTTTTTGAACGAGGCAAAAAAGTTTCGTGA
CTGAACTTCTTCGTCACTGGTTTTGTTGATAATTTTTATCGTTTTTTACTTCGAGATTGAAAACAGTGTT
CTGAATTTTAGCAACGATATCGCACCGCACGTTTAGCCTGATCAAACCTTATATATACCTCTACCTTAAA
ATATATATATATATAGTATTCGAATTCCGAATTGTGTGTCTCCGCGGTTAGTGATTGTTATACACAAACA
GAATACAGGAAAGTAAATCAATACAATAATAAATTCTAGCAAAATGACCTATTTCCCAGAAGAAGTCGTT
GAACACATCTTCTCTTTCTTGCCAGCTCAAAGAGATAGAAATACTGTTTCCTTGGTTTGTAAGGTTTGGT
ATGAAATCGAAAGATTGAGTAGACGTGGTGTTTTCGTCGGTAATTGTTACGCTGTTAGAGCTGGTAGAGT
TGCTGCTAGATTCCCAAATGTTAGAGCCTTGACTGTCAAAGGTAAACCACATTTTGCTGACTTTAACTTG
GTCCCACCAGATTGGGGTGGTTATGCTGGTCCATGGATTGAAGCTGCCGCTAGAGGTTGTCACGGTTTGG
AAGAATTGCGTATGAAAAGAATGGTCGTTTCTGACGAATCTTTGGAATTATTGGCCCGTTCTTTTCCAAG
ATTCAGAGCTTTGGTTTTGATCTCTTGTGAAGGTTTCAGTACTGACGGTTTGGCTGCCGTTGCTTCCCAT
TGTAAATTATTGAGAGAATTGGACTTGCAAGAAAATGAAGTCGAAGATAGAGGTCCAAGATGGTTATCTT
GTTTTCCAGACTCTTGTACTTCTTTGGTCTCTTTGAACTTCGCTTGTATTAAGGGTGAAGTCAACGCTGG
TTCTTTAGAAAGATTGGTCTCCCGTTCTCCAAACTTACGTTCTTTGAGATTGAATCGTTCTGTTTCCGTT
GATACCTTGGCTAAAATCTTATTGAGAACCCCAAACTTGGAAGACTTAGGTACTGGTAACTTGACCGACG
ATTTCCAAACTGAATCCTACTTTAAATTAACTTCTGCTTTAGAAAAGTGTAAGATGTTGAGATCCTTATC
TGGTTTTTGGGACGCCTCTCCAGTCTGTTTATCTTTTATCTATCCATTGTGTGCTCAATTAACTGGTTTA
AACTTATCTTACGCTCCAACCTTGGATGCTAGTGACTTAACCAAGATGATTAGTAGATGTGTTAAGTTAC
AAAGATTATGGGTTTTAGATTGTATTTCCGATAAGGGTTTACAAGTCGTTGCTAGTAGCTGTAAGGATTT
GCAAGAATTAAGAGTCTTTCCAAGTGATTTTTACGTTGCTGGTTACAGCGCTGTTACTGAAGAAGGTTTG
GTCGCTGTTTCTTTGGGTTGTCCAAAGTTGAACAGCTTATTGTACTTTTGTCATCAAATGACTAATGCTG
CCTTAGTCACTGTTGCTAAGAACTGTCCAAACTTCACCCGTTTCAGATTGTGTATTTTGGAACCAGGTAA
ACCAGACGTTGTCACCTCCCAACCATTGGATGAAGGTTTCGGTGCTATCGTTAGAGAATGTAAGGGTTTG
CAAAGATTATCTATCTCTGGTTTGTTAACTGACAAAGTTTTCATGTACATCGGTAAATATGCCAAACAAT
TAGAAATGTTGAGCATTGCTTTCGCTGGTGACTCTGACAAGGGTATGATGCACGTTATGAATGGTTGTAA
GAATTTGAGAAAGTTGGAAATTAGAGATTCTCCATTCGGTGACGCTGCCTTATTGGGTAATTTTGCTAGA
TACGAAACTATGAGAAGTTTGTGGATGAGTTCCTGTAACGTTACCTTGAAAGGTTGTCAAGTCTTAGCCA
GCAAGATGCCAATGTTGAACGTCGAAGTCATCAACGAAAGAGACGGTAGTAACGAAATGGAAGAAAATCA
CGGTGACTTACCAAAGGTAGAAAAGTTGTACGTATACAGAACTACTGCTGGTGCTAGAGATGATGCTCCA
AATTTCGTAAAGATTTTGTAAAGGACTATTTGCAAAGGGAAGGGATGCTAAGGTAGAGGGTGAACGTTAC
AGAAAAGCAGGCTGGGAAGCATATTTGAGAAGATGCGGCCAGCAAAACTAAAAAACTGTATTATAAGTAA
ATGCATGTATACTAAACTCACAAATTAGAGCTTCAATTTAATTATATCAGTTATTACCCGGGAATCTCGG
TCGTAATGATTTAAATGCATGCAAGCTTGGCGTAATCATGGTCATAGCTGTTTCCTGTGTGAAATTGTTA
TCCGCTCACAATTCCACACAACATACGAGCCGGAAGCATAAAGTGTAAAGCCTGGGGTGCCTAATGAGTG
AGCTAACTCACATTAATTGCGTTGCGCTCACTGCCCGCTTTCCAGTCGGGAAACCTGTCGTGCCAGCTGC
ATTAATGAATCGGCCAACGCGCGGGGAGAGGCGGTTTGCGTATTGGGCGCTCTTCCGCTTCCTCGCTCAC
TGACTCGCTGCGCTCGGTCGTTCGGCTGCGGCGAGCGGTATCAGCTCACTCAAAGGCGGTAATACGGTTA
TCCACAGAATCAGGGGATAACGCAGGAAAGAACATGTGAGCAAAAGGCCAGCAAAAGGCCAGGAACCGTA
AAAAGGCCGCGTTGCTGGCGTTTTTCCATAGGCTCCGCCCCCCTGACGAGCATCACAAAAATCGACGCTC
AAGTCAGAGGTGGCGAAACCCGACAGGACTATAAAGATACCAGGCGTTTCCCCCTGGAAGCTCCCTCGTG
CGCTCTCCTGTTCCGACCCTGCCGCTTACCGGATACCTGTCCGCCTTTCTCCCTTCGGGAAGCGTGGCGC
TTTCTCATAGCTCACGCTGTAGGTATCTCAGTTCGGTGTAGGTCGTTCGCTCCAAGCTGGGCTGTGTGCA
CGAACCCCCCGTTCAGCCCGACCGCTGCGCCTTATCCGGTAACTATCGTCTTGAGTCCAACCCGGTAAGA
CACGACTTATCGCCACTGGCAGCAGCCACTGGTAACAGGATTAGCAGAGCGAGGTATGTAGGCGGTGCTA
CAGAGTTCTTGAAGTGGTGGCCTAACTACGGCTACACTAGAAGAACAGTATTTGGTATCTGCGCTCTGCT
GAAGCCAGTTACCTTCGGAAAAAGAGTTGGTAGCTCTTGATCCGGCAAACAAACCACCGCTGGTAGCGGT
GGTTTTTTTGTTTGCAAGCAGCAGATTACGCGCAGAAAAAAAGGATCTCAAGAAGATCCTTTGATCTTTT
CTACGGGGTCTGACGCTCAGTGGAACGAAAACTCACGTTAAGGGATTTTGGTCATGAGATTATCAAAAAG
GATCTTCACCTAGATCCTTTTAAATTAAAAATGAAGTTTTAAATCAATCTAAAGTATATATGAGTAAACT
TGGTCTGACAGTTACCAATGCTTAATCAGTGAGGCACCTATCTCAGCGATCTGTCTATTTCGTTCATCCA
TAGTTGCCTGACTCCCCGTCGTGTAGATAACTACGATACGGGAGGGCTTACCATCTGGCCCCAGTGCTGC
AATGATACCGCGAGACCCACGCTCACCGGCTCCAGATTTATCAGCAATAAACCAGCCAGCCGGAAGGGCC
GAGCGCAGAAGTGGTCCTGCAACTTTATCCGCCTCCATCCAGTCTATTAATTGTTGCCGGGAAGCTAGAG
TAAGTAGTTCGCCAGTTAATAGTTTGCGCAACGTTGTTGCCATTGCTACAGGCATCGTGGTGTCACGCTC
GTCGTTTGGTATGGCTTCATTCAGCTCCGGTTCCCAACGATCAAGGCGAGTTACATGATCCCCCATGTTG
TGCAAAAAAGCGGTTAGCTCCTTCGGTCCTCCGATCGTTGTCAGAAGTAAGTTGGCCGCAGTGTTATCAC
TCATGGTTATGGCAGCACTGCATAATTCTCTTACTGTCATGCCATCCGTAAGATGCTTTTCTGTGACTGG
TGAGTACTCAACCAAGTCATTCTGAGAATAGTGTATGCGGCGACCGAGTTGCTCTTGCCCGGCGTCAATA
CGGGATAATACCGCGCCACATAGCAGAACTTTAAAAGTGCTCATCATTGGAAAACGTTCTTCGGGGCGAA
AACTCTCAAGGATCTTACCGCTGTTGAGATCCAGTTCGATGTAACCCACTCGTGCACCCAACTGATCTTC
AGCATCTTTTACTTTCACCAGCGTTTCTGGGTGAGCAAAAACAGGAAGGCAAAATGCCGCAAAAAAGGGA
ATAAGGGCGACACGGAAATGTTGAATACTCATACTCTTCCTTTTTCAATATTATTGAAGCATTTATCAGG
GTTATTGTCTCATGAGCGGATACATATTTGAATGTATTTAGAAAAATAAACAAATAGGGGTTCCGCGCAC
ATTTCCCCGAAAAGTGCCACCTGACGTCTAAGAAACCATTATTATCATGACATTAACCTATAAAAATAGG
CGTATCACGAGGCCCTTTCGTCTCGCGCGTTTCGGTGATGACGGTGAAAACCTCTGACACATGCAGCTCC
CGGAGACGGTCACAGCTTGTCTGTAAGCGGATGCCGGGAGCAGACAAGCCCGTCAGGGCGCGTCAGCGGG
TGTTGGCGGGTGTCGGGGCTGGCTTAACTATGCGGCATCAGAGCAGATTGTACTGAGAGTGCACCATATG
CGGTGTGAAATACCGCACAGATGCGTAAGGAGAAAATACCGCATCAGGCGCCATTCGCCATTCAGGCTGC
GCAACTGTTGGGAAGGGCGATCGGTGCGGGCCTCTTCGCTATTACGCCAGCTGGCGAAAGGGGGATGTGC
TGCAAGGCGATTAAGTTGGGTAACGCCAGGGTTTTCCCAGTCACGACGTTGTAAAACGACGGCCAGTGAA
TTCATTTAAATTTTTTTGATTCGGTAATCTCCGAACAGAAGGAAGAACGAAGGAAGGAGCACAGACTTAG
ATTGGTATATATACGCATATGTAGTGTTGAAGAAACATGAAATTGCCCAGTATTCTTAACCCAACTGCAC
AGAACAAAAACCTGCAGGAAACGAAGATAAAACATGTCCACAAAATCATATACCAGTAGAGCTGAGACTC
ATGCAAGTCCGGTTGCATCGAAACTTTTACGTTTAATGGATGAAAAGAAGACCAATTTGTGTGCTTCTCT
TGACGTTCGTTCGACTGATGAGCTATTGAAACTTGTTGAAACGTTGGGTCCATACATTTGCCTTTTGAAA
ACACACGTTGATATCTTGGATGATTTCAGTTATGAGGGTACTGTCGTTCCATTGAAAGCATTGGCAGAGA
AATACAAGTTCTTGATATTTGAGGACAGAAAATTCGCCGATATCGGTAACACAGTCAAATTACAATATAC
ATCGGGCGTTTACCGTATCGCAGAATGGTCTGATATCACCAACGCCCACGGGGTTACTGGTGCTGGTATT
GTTGCTGGCTTGAAACAAGGTGCGCAAGAGGTCACCAAAGAACCAAGGGGATTATTGATGCTTGCTGAAT
TGTCTTCCAAGGGTTCTCTAGCACACGGTGAATATACTAAGGGTACCGTTGATATTGCAAAGAGTGATAA
AGATTTCGTTATTGGGTTCATTGCTCAGAACGATATGGGAGGAAGAGAAGAAGGGTTTGATTGGCTAATC
ATGACCCCAGGTGTAGGTTTAGACGACAAAGGCGATGCATTGGGTCAGCAGTACAGAACCGTCGACGAAG
TTGTAAGTGGTGGATCAGATATCATCATTGTTGGCAGAGGACTTTTCGCCAAGGGTAGAGATCCTAAGGT
TGAAGGTGAAAGATACAGAAATGCTGGATGGGAAGCGTACCAAAAGAGAATCAGCGCTCCCCATTAATTA
TACAGGAAACTTAATAGAACAAATCACATATTTAATCTAATAGCCACCTGCATTGGCACGGTGCAACACT
ACTTCAACTTCATCTTACAAAAAGATCACGTGATCTGTTGTATTGGGATCTCTAGACCTAATAACTTCGT
ATAGCATACATTATACGAAGTTATATTAAGGGTTGCTCGACCAGAAAGCGACCACCCAACTTTGGCTGAT
AATAGCGTATAAACAATGCATACTTTGTACGTTCAAAATACAATGCAGTAGATATATTTATGCATATTAC
ATATAATACATATCACATAGGAAGCAACAGGCGCGTTGGACTTTTAATTTTCGAGGACCGCGAATCCTTA
CATCACACCCAATCCCCCACAAGTGATCCC
Features (pLannotate 1.2.2; 21 found; start..end, strand, type, name):
      1..408     +  promoter       TEF1 promoter: S. cerevisiae TEF1; promoter for EF-1α
    488..790     +  CDS            TRX1: TRX1_YEAST - Also known as TRX2. Experimental evidence at protein level: Swiss-Prot protein existence level 1. Participates as a hydrogen donor in redox reactions through the reversible oxidation of its active center dithiol to a disulfide, accompanied by the transfer of 2 electrons and 2 protons. It is involved in many cellular processes, including deoxyribonucleotide synthesis, repair of oxidatively damaged proteins, protein folding, sulfur metabolism, and redox homeostasis. Thioredoxin-dependent enzymes include phosphoadenosine-phosphosulfate reductase MET16, alkyl- hydroperoxide reductase
    791..922     +  CDS            IAA17 (fragment): IAA17_ARATH - Also known as AXR3. Experimental evidence at protein level: Swiss-Prot protein existence level 1. Aux/IAA proteins are short-lived transcriptional factors that function as repressors of early auxin response genes at low auxin concentrations. Repression is thought to result from the interaction with auxin response factors (ARFs), proteins that bind to the auxin- responsive promoter element (AuxRE). Formation of heterodimers with ARF proteins may alter their ability to modulate early auxin response genes expression. From Arabidopsis thaliana (Mouse-ear cress).
    932..1642    +  CDS            GFPmut3: GFPmut3 is a basic (constitutively fluorescent) green fluorescent protein published in 1996, derived from Aequorea victoria. It is reported to be a very rapidly-maturing weak dimer.
   1658..1928    +  terminator     PGK1 terminator: S. cerevisae PGK1; transcription terminator for 3-phosphoglycerate kinase gene
   2304..2325    -  promoter       LEU2 promoter (fragment): S. cerevisiae LEU2
   2424..4148    +  CDS            TIR1B_ORYSJ: Experimental evidence at transcript level: Swiss-Prot protein existence level 2. From Oryza sativa subsp. japonica (Rice).
   4152..4251    +  CDS            URA3 (fragment): orotidine-5'-phosphate decarboxylase, required for uracil biosynthesis; S. cerevisiae URA3; yeast auxotrophic marker, counterselectable with 5-fluoroorotic acid (5-FOA)
   4405..4421    -  protein_bind   lac operator: The lac repressor binds to the lac operator to inhibit transcription in E. coli. This inhibition can be relieved by adding lactose or isopropyl-β-D-thiogalactopyranoside (IPTG). lac repressor encoded by lacI
   4429..4459    -  promoter       lac promoter: promoter for the E. coli lac operon
   4474..4495    -  protein_bind   CAP binding site: CAP binding activates transcription in the presence of cAMP. E. coli catabolite activator protein
   4508..4600    -  CDS            lacI (fragment): lac repressor; lacI; The lac repressor binds to the lac operator to inhibit transcription in E. coli. This inhibition can be relieved by adding lactose or isopropyl-β-D-thiogalactopyranoside (IPTG).
   4783..5371    -  rep_origin     ori: high-copy-number ColE1/pMB1/pBR322/pUC origin of replication
   5542..6402    -  CDS            AmpR: β-lactamase; bla; confers resistance to ampicillin, carbenicillin, and related antibiotics
   6403..6507    -  promoter       AmpR promoter: bla
   6602..6637    +  CDS            rop (fragment): Rop protein, which maintains plasmids at low copy number; rop
   6739..6838    +  misc_feature   bom (fragment): basis of mobility region from pBR322
   6844..7001    -  CDS            lacZα (fragment): LacZα fragment of β-galactosidase; lacZ fragment
   7008..7171    +  promoter       URA3 promoter (fragment): S. cerevisiae URA3
   7174..7959    +  CDS            URA3: PYRF_YEAST - Experimental evidence at protein level: Swiss-Prot protein existence level 1. From Saccharomyces cerevisiae (strain ATCC 204508 / S288c) (Baker's yeast).
   8111..8144    +  protein_bind   loxP: Cre-mediated recombination occurs in the 8-bp core sequence (GCATACAT). Cre recombinase
