[The description below was written by a language model from this plasmid's Addgene catalogue record and pLannotate feature annotations shown in this document.]
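Description:
pJAID6JY is a yeast integrative expression plasmid built on the pUC19 backbone by Gibson assembly. In E. coli it is maintained at high copy through the ColE1/pUC origin and selected with ampicillin via the β-lactamase gene. Remnants of the lac promoter/operator and lacZα region from the parent vector are also annotated. No yeast replication origin (2μ or CEN/ARS) appears in the feature table, consistent with its stated use for chromosomal integration. The payload begins with a URA3 promoter fragment and ends with URA3 3′ sequence (listed as the URA3 terminator, annotated as a URA3 fragment). These could serve as homology arms for targeting the URA3 locus, although the record does not state the integration site explicitly.

The insert carries three units. The first is a uracil prototrophy marker, described in the catalogue as Kluyveromyces lactis URA3 (the automated annotation labels it as the S. cerevisiae orthologue). It is driven by the URA3 promoter and followed by the AgTEF1 terminator, with a single loxP site annotated nearby. The second is a TEF1 promoter-driven fusion of yeast thioredoxin TRX1 to AID*, a mini auxin-inducible degron derived from Arabidopsis IAA17, and then to yEGFP (annotated as GFPmut3), ending in the PGK1 terminator. The third is a codon-optimised rice auxin receptor gene, OsTIR1, which the insert name places under the ACS2 promoter.

Together these parts make a self-contained auxin-inducible degradation reporter. In the presence of auxin, the OsTIR1 F-box protein recruits the AID*-tagged fusion for ubiquitination and proteasomal degradation, and the loss of protein can be followed by green fluorescence. The associated work applied auxin-mediated protein depletion to metabolic engineering in terpene-producing yeast.
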