Addgene plasmid #165049: pJAID6JY
Purpose: Integrative expression of TRX1-AID* (mini auxin inducible degron)-yEGFP and rice auxin receptor gene OsTIR1.
Depositing lab: Claudia Vickers. Depositing organization: University of Queensland. Publication: Auxin-mediated protein depletion for metabolic engineering in terpene-producing yeast. Lu Z, Peng B, Ebert BE, Dumsday G, Vickers CE. Nat Commun. 2021 Feb 16;12(1):1051. doi: 10.1038/s41467-021-21313-1. PubMed 33594068.
Backbone
  Vector backbone: pUC19
  Vector type: Yeast Expression
Growth in bacteria
  Bacterial resistance: Ampicillin, 100 μg/mL
  Growth temperature: 37°C
  Growth strain: DH5alpha
  Copy number: High Copy
Gene/Insert
  Gene/Insert name: P-URA3>KlURA3>T-AgTEF1-P-TEF1>TRX1-AID*>yEGFP>T-PGK1-P-ACS2>OsTIR1opt>T-URA3
  Species: Other
  Mutation: WT
  Cloning method: Gibson Cloning
Terms and licenses: Academic/Nonprofit Terms; Industry Terms: Not Available to Industry
How to cite: pJAID6JY was a gift from Claudia Vickers (Addgene plasmid # 165049 ; http://n2t.net/addgene:165049 ; RRID:Addgene_165049)
